>Addgene plasmid #232028 | pCMV-mTDGa.1-BioID2-HA | addgene full sequence | sequence record 467873 | Addgene NGS Result
TCGACGGATCGGGAGATCTCCCGATCCCCTATGGTGCACTCTCAGTACAATCTGCTCTGATGCCGCATAG
TTAAGCCAGTATCTGCTCCCTGCTTGTGTGTTGGAGGTCGCTGAGTAGTGCGCGAGCAAAATTTAAGCTA
CAACAAGGCAAGGCTTGACCGACAATTGCATGAAGAATCTGCTTAGGGTTAGGCGTTTTGCGCTGCTTCG
CGATGTACGGGCCAGATATACGCGTTGACATTGATTATTGACTAGTTATTAATAGTAATCAATTACGGGG
TCATTAGTTCATAGCCCATATATGGAGTTCCGCGTTACATAACTTACGGTAAATGGCCCGCCTGGCTGAC
CGCCCAACGACCCCCGCCCATTGACGTCAATAATGACGTATGTTCCCATAGTAACGCCAATAGGGACTTT
CCATTGACGTCAATGGGTGGAGTATTTACGGTAAACTGCCCACTTGGCAGTACATCAAGTGTATCATATG
CCAAGTACGCCCCCTATTGACGTCAATGACGGTAAATGGCCCGCCTGGCATTATGCCCAGTACATGACCT
TATGGGACTTTCCTACTTGGCAGTACATCTACGTATTAGTCATCGCTATTACCATGGTGATGCGGTTTTG
GCAGTACATCAATGGGCGTGGATAGCGGTTTGACTCACGGGGATTTCCAAGTCTCCACCCCATTGACGTC
AATGGGAGTTTGTTTTGGCACCAAAATCAACGGGACTTTCCAAAATGTCGTAACAACTCCGCCCCATTGA
CGCAAATGGGCGGTAGGCGTGTACGGTGGGAGGTCTATATAAGCAGAGCTCTCTGGCTAACTAGAGAACC
CACTGCTTACTGGCTTATCGAAATTAATACGACTCACTATAGGGAGACCCAAGCTGGCTAGCATGGACGC
AGAGGCCGCGCGCAGCTATTCTCTGGAGCAAGTTCAAGCTTTGTATTCATTTCCATTTCAACAAATGATG
GCAGAAGTTCCTAACATGGCAGTCACGACTGGACAGCAGGTGCCAGCAGTAGCTCCTAACATGGCAACCG
TGACAGAACAGCAGGTGCCCGCAGACGCTCCTGTCCAGGAACCTGCACCAGAAGCTCCAAAGAGAAGGAA
AAGGAAACCCAGAGCAGCAGAGCCCCAGGAACCAGTGGAGCCCAAAAAACCTGCTACGTCGAAGAAATCC
GGCAAGTCTACAAAATCAAAGGAAAAGCAGGAGAAAATCACAGACGCGTTTAAAGTGAAAAGGAAAGTGG
ACCGCTTCAACGGCGTCTCTGAAGCTGAGCTTCTGACCAAGACTCTTCCTGACATTTTGACCTTCAATCT
GGATATTGTGATCATTGGCATTGCCCCGGGATTAATGGCTGCTTACAAAGGACATCACTACCCTGGGCCT
GGAAATCACTTCTGGAAGTGTCTGTTCATGTCGGGGCTGAGTGAGGTGCAGCTGAATCACATGGATGACC
ACACCTTACCCGGCAAGTACGGCATCGGATTCACCAACATGGTGGAACGGACGACGCCGGGCAGCAAGGA
TCTGTCTAGTAAAGAGTTCCGGGAAGGAGGGCGCATCCTGGTGCAGAAACTGCAGAAATATCAGCCACGA
ATAGCGGTGTTTAATGGAAAATGTATTTATGAAATTTTCAGTAAAGAAGTTTTTGGAGTAAAGGTTAAGA
ACTTGGAATTTGGGCTTCAACCCCACAAGATCCCAGACACAGAAACTCTGTGCTACGTCATGCCGTCGTC
CAGCGCCAGATGTGCTCAGTTTCCCCGGGCCCAGGACAAAGTTCATTACTACATTAAGCTGAAGGACTTG
AGAGACCAGCTGAAAGGCATTGAACGCAACACCGACGTTCAGGAAGTGCAGTATACATTTGACCTGCAGC
TTGCGCAAGAGGACGCAAAGAAGATGGCTGTTAAGGAAGAAAAGTATGATCCAGGCTATGAGGCAGCTTA
CGGCGGCGCCTATGGGGAAAACCCATGTAATGGGGAACCTTGTGGCATTGCTTCAAATGGGCTAACAGCC
CACAGTGCGGAGCCGAGAGGAGAAGCGACCCCCGGCGATGTTCCAAATGGGCAGTGGATGGCACAGTCGT
TTGCAGAGCAGATCCCTTCTTTTAATAATTGTGGGACCCGAGAGCAGGAAGAAGAGAGCCACGCTGACCG
GTCGTACGTCTCCGGATTCGAATTCGGATCCTTCAAGAACCTGATCTGGCTGAAGGAGGTGGACAGCACC
CAGGAGAGACTGAAGGAGTGGAACGTGAGCTACGGCACCGCCCTGGTGGCCGACAGACAGACCAAGGGCA
GAGGCGGCCTGGGCAGAAAGTGGCTGAGCCAGGAGGGCGGCCTGTACTTCAGCTTCCTGCTGAACCCCAA
GGAGTTCGAGAACCTGCTGCAGCTGCCCCTGGTGCTGGGCCTGAGCGTGAGCGAGGCCCTGGAGGAGATC
ACCGAGATCCCCTTCAGCCTGAAGTGGCCCAACGACGTGTACTTCCAGGAGAAGAAGGTGAGCGGCGTGC
TGTGCGAGCTGAGCAAGGACAAGCTGATCGTGGGCATCGGCATCAACGTGAACCAGAGAGAGATCCCCGA
GGAGATCAAGGACAGAGCCACCACCCTGTACGAGATCACCGGCAAGGACTGGGACAGAAAGGAGGTGCTG
CTGAAGGTGCTGAAGAGAATCAGCGAGAACCTGAAGAAGTTCAAGGAGAAGAGCTTCAAGGAGTTCAAGG
GCAAGATCGAGAGCAAGATGCTGTACCTGGGCGAGGAGGTGAAGCTGCTGGGCGAGGGCAAGATCACCGG
CAAGCTGGTGGGCCTGAGCGAGAAGGGCGGCGCCCTGATCCTGACCGAGGAGGGCATCAAGGAGATCCTG
AGCGGCGAGTTCAGCCTGAGAAGAAGCTACCCTTACGATGTACCGGATTACGCATAGAAGCTTAAGTTTA
AACCGCTGATCAGCCTCGACTGTGCCTTCTAGTTGCCAGCCATCTGTTGTTTGCCCCTCCCCCGTGCCTT
CCTTGACCCTGGAAGGTGCCACTCCCACTGTCCTTTCCTAATAAAATGAGGAAATTGCATCGCATTGTCT
GAGTAGGTGTCATTCTATTCTGGGGGGTGGGGTGGGGCAGGACAGCAAGGGGGAGGATTGGGAAGACAAT
AGCAGGCATGCTGGGGATGCGGTGGGCTCTATGGCTTCTGAGGCGGAAAGAACCAGCTGGGGCTCTAGGG
GGTATCCCC
[124 nt withheld, positions 3230-3353]
C
[91 nt withheld, positions 3355-3445]
A
[49 nt withheld, positions 3447-3495]
CCTTTGACGTTGGAGTCCACGTTCTTT
[37 nt withheld, positions 3523-3559]
ACCCTATCTCGGTCTATTCTTTTGATTTATAAGGGATTTTGCCGATTTCGGCCTATTGGTTAAAAAATGA
GCTGATTTAACAAAAATTTAACGCGAATTAATTCTGTGGAATGTGTGTCAGTTAGGGTGTGGAAAGTCCC
CAGGCTCCCCAGCAGGCAGAAGTATGCAAAGCATGCATCTCAATTAGTCAGCAACCAGGTGTGGAAAGTC
CCCAGGCTCCCCAGCAGGCAGAAGTATGCAAAGCATGCATCTCAATTAGTCAGCAACCATAGTCCCGCCC
CTAACTCCGCCCATCCCGCCCCTAACTCCGCCCAGTTCCGCCCATTCTCCGCCCCATGGCTGACTAATTT
TTTTTATTTATGCAGAGGCCGAGGCCGCCTCTGCCTCTGAGCTATTCCAGAAGTAGTGAGGAGGCTTTTT
TGGAGGCCTAGGCTTTTGCAAAAAGCTCCCGGGAGCTTGTATATCCATTTTCGGATCTGATCAAGAGACA
GGATGAGGATCGTTTCGCATGATTGAACAAGATGGATTGCACGCAGGTTCTCCGGCCGCTTGGGTGGAGA
GGCTATTCGGCTATGACTGGGCACAACAGACAATCGGCTGCTCTGATGCCGCCGTGTTCCGGCTGTCAGC
GCAGGGGCGCCCGGTTCTTTTTGTCAAGACCGACCTGTCCGGTGCCCTGAATGAACTGCAGGACGAGGCA
GCGCGGCTATCGTGGCTGGCCACGACGGGCGTTCCTTGCGCAGCTGTGCTCGACGTTGTCACTGAAGCGG
GAAGGGACTGGCTGCTATTGGGCGAAGTGCCGGGGCAGGATCTCCTGTCATCTCACCTTGCTCCTGCCGA
GAAAGTATCCATCATGGCTGATGCAATGCGGCGGCTGCATACGCTTGATCCGGCTACCTGCCCATTCGAC
CACCAAGCGAAACATCGCATCGAGCGAGCACGTACTCGGATGGAAGCCGGTCTTGTCGATCAGGATGATC
TGGACGAAGAGCATCAGGGGCTCGCGCCAGCCGAACTGTTCGCCAGGCTCAAGGCGCGCATGCCCGACGG
CGAGGATCTCGTCGTGACCCATGGCGATGCCTGCTTGCCGAATATCATGGTGGAAAATGGCCGCTTTTCT
GGATTCATCGACTGTGGCCGGCTGGGTGTGGCGGACCGCTATCAGGACATAGCGTTGGCTACCCGTGATA
TTGCTGAAGAGCTTGGCGGCGAATGGGCTGACCGCTTCCTCGTGCTTTACGGTATCGCCGCTCCCGATTC
GCAGCGCATCGCCTTCTATCGCCTTCTTGACGAGTTCTTCTGAGCGGGACTCTGGGGTTCGAAATGACCG
ACCAAGCGACGCCCAACCTGCCATCACGAGATTTCGATTCCACCGCCGCCTTCTATGAAAGGTTGGGCTT
CGGAATCGTTTTCCGGGACGCCGGCTGGATGATCCTCCAGCGCGGGGATCTCATGCTGGAGTTCTTCGCC
CACCCCAACTTGTTTATTGCAGCTTATAATGGTTACAAATAAAGCAATAGCATCACAAATTTCACAAATA
AAGCATTTTTTTCACTGCATTCTAGTTGTGGTTTGTCCAAACTCATCAATGTATCTTATCATGTCTGTAT
ACCGTCGACCTCTAGCTAGAGCTTGGCGTAATCATGGTCATAGCTGTTTCCTGTGTGAAATTGTTATCCG
CTCACAATTCCACACAACATACGAGCCGGAAGCATAAAGTGTAAAGCCTGGGGTGCCTAATGAGTGAGCT
AACTCACATTAATTGCGTTGCGCTCACTGCCCGCTTTCCAGTCGGGAAACCTGTCGTGCCAGCTGCATTA
ATGAATCGGCCAACGCGCGGGGAGAGGCGGTTTGCGTATTGGGCGCTCTTCCGCTTCCTCGCTCACTGAC
TCGCTGCGCTCGGTCGTTCGGCTGCGGCGAGCGGTATCAGCTCACTCAAAGGCGGTAATACGGTTATCCA
CAGAATCAGGGGATAACGCAGGAAAGAACATGTGAGCAAAAGGCCAGCAAAAGGCCAGGAACCGTAAAAA
GGCCGCGTTGCTGGCGTTTTTCCATAGGCTCCGCCCCCCTGACGAGCATCACAAAAATCGACGCTCAAGT
CAGAGGTGGCGAAACCCGACAGGACTATAAAGATACCAGGCGTTTCCCCCTGGAAGCTCCCTCGTGCGCT
CTCCTGTTCCGACCCTGCCGCTTACCGGATACCTGTCCGCCTTTCTCCCTTCGGGAAGCGTGGCGCTTTC
TCATAGCTCACGCTGTAGGTATCTCAGTTCGGTGTAGGTCGTTCGCTCCAAGCTGGGCTGTGTGCACGAA
CCCCCCGTTCAGCCCGACCGCTGCGCCTTATCCGGTAACTATCGTCTTGAGTCCAACCCGGTAAGACACG
ACTTATCGCCACTGGCAGCAGCCACTGGTAACAGGATTAGCAGAGCGAGGTATGTAGGCGGTGCTACAGA
GTTCTTGAAGTGGTGGCCTAACTACGGCTACACTAGAAGAACAGTATTTGGTATCTGCGCTCTGCTGAAG
CCAGTTACCTTCGGAAAAAGAGTTGGTAGCTCTTGATCCGGCAAACAAACCACCGCTGGTAGCGGTGGTT
TTTTTGTTTGCAAGCAGCAGATTACGCGCAGAAAAAAAGGATCTCAAGAAGATCCTTTGATCTTTTCTAC
GGGGTCTGACGCTCAGTGGAACGAAAACTCACGTTAAGGGATTTTGGTCATGAGATTATCAAAAAGGATC
TTCACCTAGATCCTTTTAAATTAAAAATGAAGTTTTAAATCAATCTAAAGTATATATGAGTAAACTTGGT
CTGACAGTTACCAATGCTTAATCAGTGAGGCACCTATCTCAGCGATCTGTCTATTTCGTTCATCCATAGT
TGCCTGACTCCCCGTCGTGTAGATAACTACGATACGGGAGGGCTTACCATCTGGCCCCAGTGCTGCAATG
ATACCGCGAGACCCACGCTCACCGGCTCCAGATTTATCAGCAATAAACCAGCCAGCCGGAAGGGCCGAGC
GCAGAAGTGGTCCTGCAACTTTATCCGCCTCCATCCAGTCTATTAATTGTTGCCGGGAAGCTAGAGTAAG
TAGTTCGCCAGTTAATAGTTTGCGCAACGTTGTTGCCATTGCTACAGGCATCGTGGTGTCACGCTCGTCG
TTTGGTATGGCTTCATTCAGCTCCGGTTCCCAACGATCAAGGCGAGTTACATGATCCCCCATGTTGTGCA
AAAAAGCGGTTAGCTCCTTCGGTCCTCCGATCGTTGTCAGAAGTAAGTTGGCCGCAGTGTTATCACTCAT
GGTTATGGCAGCACTGCATAATTCTCTTACTGTCATGCCATCCGTAAGATGCTTTTCTGTGACTGGTGAG
TACTCAACCAAGTCATTCTGAGAATAGTGTATGCGGCGACCGAGTTGCTCTTGCCCGGCGTCAATACGGG
ATAATACCGCGCCACATAGCAGAACTTTAAAAGTGCTCATCATTGGAAAACGTTCTTCGGGGCGAAAACT
CTCAAGGATCTTACCGCTGTTGAGATCCAGTTCGATGTAACCCACTCGTGCACCCAACTGATCTTCAGCA
TCTTTTACTTTCACCAGCGTTTCTGGGTGAGCAAAAACAGGAAGGCAAAATGCCGCAAAAAAGGGAATAA
GGGCGACACGGAAATGTTGAATACTCATACTCTTCCTTTTTCAATATTATTGAAGCATTTATCAGGGTTA
TTGTCTCATGAGCGGATACATATTTGAATGTATTTAGAAAAATAAACAAATAGGGGTTCCGCGCACATTT
CCCCGAAAAGTGCCACCTGACG
Features (pLannotate 1.2.2; 21 found; start..end, strand, type, name):
     30..82      -  misc_feature   bom (fragment): basis of mobility region from pBR322
    237..616     +  enhancer       CMV enhancer: human cytomegalovirus immediate early enhancer
    617..820     +  promoter       CMV promoter: human cytomegalovirus (CMV) immediate early promoter
    816..849     +  LTR            5' LTR (truncated) (fragment): truncated 5' long terminal repeat (LTR) from HIV-1
    865..883     +  promoter       T7 promoter: promoter for bacteriophage T7 RNA polymerase
    903..2165    +  CDS            Tdg: TDG_MOUSE - Experimental evidence at protein level: Swiss-Prot protein existence level 1. DNA glycosylase that plays a key role in active DNA demethylation: specifically recognizes and binds 5-formylcytosine (5fC) and 5-carboxylcytosine (5caC) in the context of CpG sites and mediates their excision through base-excision repair (BER) to install an unmethylated cytosine (PubMed:21817016). Cannot remove 5- hydroxymethylcytosine (5hmC). According to an alternative model, involved in DNA demethylation by mediating DNA glycolase activity toward 5-hydroxymethyluracil (5hmU) produced by deamination of
   2202..2897    +  CDS            BioID2: promiscuous R40G mutant of a biotin protein ligase from Aquifex aeolicus (Kim et al., 2016)
   2960..3184    +  polyA_signal   bGH poly(A) signal: bovine growth hormone polyadenylation signal
   3188..3209    +  promoter       SV40 promoter (fragment): SV40 enhancer and early promoter
   3230..3658    +  rep_origin     f1 ori (sequence partly withheld): f1 bacteriophage origin of replication; arrow indicates direction of (+) strand synthesis
   3672..4001    +  promoter       SV40 promoter: SV40 enhancer and early promoter
   4068..4859    +  CDS            neo: KKA2_KLEPN - Also known as kan, nptII. Experimental evidence at protein level: Swiss-Prot protein existence level 1. Resistance to kanamycin, neomycin, paromomycin, ribostamycin, butirosin and gentamicin B. From Klebsiella pneumoniae.
   4883..5041    +  CDS            ble (fragment): BLE_KLEPN - Experimental evidence at protein level: Swiss-Prot protein existence level 1. Binding protein with a strong affinity to the bleomycin family of antibiotics. Binds to CL990; an antimitotic-antibiotic compound. From Klebsiella pneumoniae.
   5036..5157    +  polyA_signal   SV40 poly(A) signal: SV40 polyadenylation signal
   5230..5246    -  protein_bind   lac operator: The lac repressor binds to the lac operator to inhibit transcription in E. coli. This inhibition can be relieved by adding lactose or isopropyl-β-D-thiogalactopyranoside (IPTG). lac repressor encoded by lacI
   5254..5284    -  promoter       lac promoter: promoter for the E. coli lac operon
   5299..5320    -  protein_bind   CAP binding site: CAP binding activates transcription in the presence of cAMP. E. coli catabolite activator protein
   5333..5425    -  CDS            lacI (fragment): lac repressor; lacI; The lac repressor binds to the lac operator to inhibit transcription in E. coli. This inhibition can be relieved by adding lactose or isopropyl-β-D-thiogalactopyranoside (IPTG).
   5608..6196    -  rep_origin     ori: high-copy-number ColE1/pMB1/pBR322/pUC origin of replication
   6367..7227    -  CDS            AmpR: β-lactamase; bla; confers resistance to ampicillin, carbenicillin, and related antibiotics
   7228..7332    -  promoter       AmpR promoter: bla
