[The description below was written by a language model from this plasmid's Addgene catalogue record and pLannotate feature annotations shown in this document.]
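Description:
pCMV-mTDGa.1-BioID2-HA is a 7.4 kb mammalian expression plasmid built on the MCS-BioID2-HA backbone. It is propagated in E. coli through a high-copy ColE1/pUC-type origin with ampicillin selection (AmpR under its own bla promoter). It also carries an f1 phage origin and small lac promoter/operator remnants typical of this vector family. For selection in mammalian cells, an SV40 enhancer/early promoter drives a neomycin phosphotransferase gene terminated by an SV40 poly(A) signal, giving G418 resistance. Short annotated fragments, such as a partial ble sequence, a truncated HIV-1 LTR match and a bom fragment, appear to be backbone remnants or incidental matches rather than functional parts.

The payload is the mouse thymine DNA glycosylase (Tdg) coding sequence, about 1.26 kb, cloned between NheI and AgeI sites downstream of the human CMV immediate-early enhancer/promoter. A T7 promoter lies just upstream of the insert. The "a.1" version carries an N151A substitution introduced by site-directed mutagenesis, which the record describes as a catalytic mutant of the enzyme that excises 5-formylcytosine and 5-carboxylcytosine during active DNA demethylation. Tdg is fused at its C terminus to BioID2, the promiscuous R40G biotin ligase from Aquifex aeolicus, followed by an HA epitope tag. The HA tag is listed in the catalogue entry but is not separately annotated in the feature table. The transcript ends at a bovine growth hormone poly(A) signal.

In cells, the fusion biotinylates proteins near TDG, allowing their capture and identification. This fits the associated study's mapping of the TDG protein environment, where the inactive variant presumably serves as a comparison with the active enzyme.
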