Addgene plasmid #232028: pCMV-mTDGa.1-BioID2-HA
Purpose: mammalian expression (CMV promoter) of murine TDGa.1 (catalytic mutant N151A) fused to BioID2-HA
Depositing lab: Primo Schaer. Depositing organization: University of Basel. Publication: The TDG protein environment connects active DNA demethylation with chromatin and RNA biology. Richina F, Noreen F, Bauer C, Weber A, Kunz C, Buczak K, Schwarz SD, Wu F, Schurmann D, Schar P. Cell Mol Life Sci. 2025 Nov 25. doi: 10.1007/s00018-025-05943-y. PubMed 41291101.
Backbone
  Vector backbone: MCS-BioID2-HA
  Backbone size w/o insert (bp): 6112
  Total vector size (bp): 7361
  Vector type: Mammalian Expression
  Selectable markers: Neomycin (select with G418)
Growth in bacteria
  Bacterial resistance: Ampicillin, 100 μg/mL
  Growth temperature: 37°C
  Growth strain: DH5alpha
  Copy number: High Copy
Gene/Insert
  Gene/Insert name: Tdg
  Species: M. musculus (mouse)
  Insert size (bp): 1265
  Mutation: N151A (site-directed mutagenesis: aac -> gcc)
  GenBank ID: BC108260.1
  Entrez Gene: Tdg (a.k.a. E130317C12Rik, JZA-3, Jza1)
  Promoter: CMV
  Tag / fusion protein: BioID2-HA (C terminal on insert)
  Cloning method: Restriction Enzyme; 5′ cloning site NheI (not destroyed); 3′ cloning site AgeI (not destroyed)
  Sequencing primers: 5′ CMV-F
Terms and licenses: Academic/Nonprofit Terms; Industry Terms: Not Available to Industry
How to cite: pCMV-mTDGa.1-BioID2-HA was a gift from Primo Schaer (Addgene plasmid # 232028 ; http://n2t.net/addgene:232028 ; RRID:Addgene_232028)
